Addgene plasmid #210750: pGMC00033 (aka pMC0224)
Purpose: Guide RNA targeting SERPINB3
Depositing lab: Raj Chari. Depositing organization: Frederick National Laboratory. Publication: SERPINB3-MYC axis induces the basal-like/squamous subtype and enhances disease progression in pancreatic cancer. Ohara Y, Tang W, Liu H, Yang S, Dorsey TH, Cawley H, Moreno P, Chari R, Guest MR, Azizian A, Gaedcke J, Ghadimi M, Hanna N, Ambs S, Hussain SP. Cell Rep. 2023 Nov 18;42(12):113434. doi: 10.1016/j.celrep.2023.113434. PubMed 37980563.
Backbone
  Vector backbone: pGMC00009 (SpCas9-2A-GFP-2A-Puro)
  Vector type: Mammalian Expression, Lentiviral, CRISPR
  Selectable markers: Puromycin ; GFP
Growth in bacteria
  Bacterial resistance: Ampicillin, 100 μg/mL
  Growth temperature: 37°C
  Growth strain: NEB Stable
  Copy number: High Copy
Gene/Insert
  Gene/Insert name: SERBPINB3 guide RNA
  gRNA/shRNA sequence: GAACAGGTCGAACATGAACT
  Species: H. sapiens (human)
Terms and licenses: Academic/Nonprofit Terms; Industry Terms: Not Available to Industry
How to cite: pGMC00033 (aka pMC0224) was a gift from Raj Chari (Addgene plasmid # 210750 ; http://n2t.net/addgene:210750 ; RRID:Addgene_210750)
