[The description below was written by a language model from this plasmid's Addgene catalogue record and pLannotate feature annotations shown in this document.]
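Description:
pGMC00033 (also known as pMC0224) is an all-in-one lentiviral CRISPR plasmid of about 13.8 kb that delivers both Streptococcus pyogenes Cas9 and a single guide RNA directed against human SERPINB3. It is built on the pGMC00009 backbone (SpCas9-2A-GFP-2A-Puro). In bacteria it is maintained through a high-copy ColE1/pUC-type origin with ampicillin resistance, and an f1 origin is also present.

The transfer cassette has the layout of a third-generation, self-inactivating HIV-1 vector. A CMV enhancer/promoter sits upstream of a truncated 5' LTR to drive genomic RNA production in packaging cells. It is followed by the Ψ packaging signal, a gag fragment, the RRE for Rev-dependent export and the cPPT/CTS, and the cassette ends in a ΔU3 3' LTR with a bGH polyadenylation signal just beyond it. Between the LTRs, a human U6 Pol III promoter expresses the SERPINB3-targeting spacer fused to the SpCas9 gRNA scaffold. An EF-1α core promoter drives one open reading frame encoding Cas9, EGFP and puromycin N-acetyltransferase, which the backbone name indicates are separated by 2A peptides, although these are not annotated in the feature table. A WPRE downstream enhances transcript expression. Transduced or transfected cells can therefore be identified by green fluorescence or enriched with puromycin. Outside the viral region, an SV40/EM7-driven bleomycin/Zeocin resistance cassette is carried over from the parental backbone but is not listed as a selectable marker.

The stated purpose is Cas9-mediated targeting of SERPINB3 in human cells, and the associated publication studies this gene's role in pancreatic cancer subtype and progression.
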