Features (pLannotate 1.2.2; 34 found; start..end, strand, type, name):
    217..397     +  LTR            5' LTR (truncated): truncated 5' long terminal repeat (LTR) from HIV-1
    444..569     +  misc_feature   HIV-1 Ψ: packaging signal of human immunodeficiency virus type 1
    553..916     +  CDS            HIV-1 gag (fragment): gag protein from human immunodeficiency virus 1; gag
   1062..1295    +  misc_feature   RRE: The Rev response element (RRE) of HIV-1 allows for Rev-dependent mRNA export from the nucleus to the cytoplasm.
   1672..1772    +  CDS            Rev (fragment): human immunodeficiency virus 1 (HIV-1) Rev protein; rev; enhances nuclear export of unspliced and incompletely spliced viral mRNAs
   1822..1939    +  misc_feature   cPPT/CTS: central polypurine tract and central termination sequence of HIV-1
   1990..2230    +  promoter       U6 promoter: RNA polymerase III promoter for human U6 snRNA
   2260..2335    +  misc_RNA       gRNA scaffold: guide RNA scaffold for the Streptococcus pyogenes CRISPR/Cas9 system
   2353..2371    +  CDS            small t antigen (fragment): SV40 (simian virus 40) small t antigen
   2397..2608    +  promoter       EF-1α core promoter: core promoter for human elongation factor EF-1α
   2633..6736    +  CDS            Cas9: Cas9 (Csn1) endonuclease from the Streptococcus pyogenes Type II CRISPR/Cas system generates RNA-guided double strand breaks in DNA
   6872..7585    +  CDS            EGFP: EGFP is a basic (constitutively fluorescent) green fluorescent protein published in 1996, derived from Aequorea victoria. It is reported to be a rapidly-maturing weak dimer with moderate acid sensitivity.
   7651..8248    +  CDS            PuroR (fragment): puromycin N-acetyltransferase; pac from Streptomyces; confers resistance to puromycin
   8264..8852    +  misc_feature   WPRE: woodchuck hepatitis virus posttranscriptional regulatory element
   8903..8922    +  misc_feature   cPPT/CTS (fragment): central polypurine tract and central termination sequence of HIV-1
   8924..9157    +  LTR            3' LTR (ΔU3): self-inactivating 3' long terminal repeat (LTR) from HIV-1
   9189..9413    +  polyA_signal   bGH poly(A) signal: bovine growth hormone polyadenylation signal
   9417..9438    +  promoter       SV40 promoter (fragment): SV40 enhancer and early promoter
   9459..9887    +  rep_origin     f1 ori (sequence partly withheld): f1 bacteriophage origin of replication; arrow indicates direction of (+) strand synthesis
   9901..10230   +  promoter       SV40 promoter: SV40 enhancer and early promoter
  10278..10325   +  promoter       EM7 promoter: synthetic bacterial promoter&nbsp
  10344..10718   +  CDS            BleoR: antibiotic-binding protein; Sh ble from Streptoalloteichus hindustanus; confers resistance to bleomycin, phleomycin, and Zeocin™
  10728..10853   +  CDS            ble (fragment): BLE_KLEPN - Experimental evidence at protein level: Swiss-Prot protein existence level 1. Binding protein with a strong affinity to the bleomycin family of antibiotics. Binds to CL990; an antimitotic-antibiotic compound. From Klebsiella pneumoniae.
  10848..10969   +  polyA_signal   SV40 poly(A) signal: SV40 polyadenylation signal
  11040..11062   -  protein_bind   lac operator (fragment): The lac repressor binds to the lac operator to inhibit transcription in E. coli. This inhibition can be relieved by adding lactose or isopropyl-β-D-thiogalactopyranoside (IPTG). lac repressor encoded by lacI
  11066..11096   -  promoter       lac promoter: promoter for the E. coli lac operon
  11111..11132   -  protein_bind   CAP binding site: CAP binding activates transcription in the presence of cAMP. E. coli catabolite activator protein
  11145..11237   -  CDS            lacI (fragment): lac repressor; lacI; The lac repressor binds to the lac operator to inhibit transcription in E. coli. This inhibition can be relieved by adding lactose or isopropyl-β-D-thiogalactopyranoside (IPTG).
  11420..12008   -  rep_origin     ori: high-copy-number ColE1/pMB1/pBR322/pUC origin of replication
  12179..13039   -  CDS            AmpR: β-lactamase; bla; confers resistance to ampicillin, carbenicillin, and related antibiotics
  13040..13144   -  promoter       AmpR promoter: bla
  13203..13255   -  misc_feature   bom (fragment): basis of mobility region from pBR322
  13410..13789   +  enhancer       CMV enhancer: human cytomegalovirus immediate early enhancer
  13790..199     +  promoter       CMV promoter (across the origin): human cytomegalovirus (CMV) immediate early promoter
>Addgene plasmid #210750 | pGMC00033 (aka pMC0224) | addgene full sequence | sequence record 419750 | Addgene NGS Result
TGATGCGGTTTTGGCAGTACATCAATGGGCGTGGATAGCGGTTTGACTCACGGGGATTTCCAAGTCTCCA
CCCCATTGACGTCAATGGGAGTTTGTTTTGGCACCAAAATCAACGGGACTTTCCAAAATGTCGTAACAAC
TCCGCCCCATTGACGCAAATGGGCGGTAGGCGTGTACGGTGGGAGGTCTATATAAGCAGCGCGTTTTGCC
TGTACTGGGTCTCTCTGGTTAGACCAGATCTGAGCCTGGGAGCTCTCTGGCTAACTAGGGAACCCACTGC
TTAAGCCTCAATAAAGCTTGCCTTGAGTGCTTCAAGTAGTGTGTGCCCGTCTGTTGTGTGACTCTGGTAA
CTAGAGATCCCTCAGACCCTTTTAGTCAGTGTGGAAAATCTCTAGCAGTGGCGCCCGAACAGGGACTTGA
AAGCGAAAGGGAAACCAGAGGAGCTCTCTCGACGCAGGACTCGGCTTGCTGAAGCGCGCACGGCAAGAGG
CGAGGGGCGGCGACTGGTGAGTACGCCAAAAATTTTGACTAGCGGAGGCTAGAAGGAGAGAGATGGGTGC
GAGAGCGTCAGTATTAAGCGGGGGAGAATTAGATCGCGATGGGAAAAAATTCGGTTAAGGCCAGGGGGAA
AGAAAAAATATAAATTAAAACATATAGTATGGGCAAGCAGGGAGCTAGAACGATTCGCAGTTAATCCTGG
CCTGTTAGAAACATCAGAAGGCTGTAGACAAATACTGGGACAGCTACAACCATCCCTTCAGACAGGATCA
GAAGAACTTAGATCATTATATAATACAGTAGCAACCCTCTATTGTGTGCATCAAAGGATAGAGATAAAAG
ACACCAAGGAAGCTTTAGACAAGATAGAGGAAGAGCAAAACAAAAGTAAGACCACCGCACAGCAAGCGGC
CGCTGATCTTCAGACCTGGAGGAGGAGATATGAGGGACAATTGGAGAAGTGAATTATATAAATATAAAGT
AGTAAAAATTGAACCATTAGGAGTAGCACCCACCAAGGCAAAGAGAAGAGTGGTGCAGAGAGAAAAAAGA
GCAGTGGGAATAGGAGCTTTGTTCCTTGGGTTCTTGGGAGCAGCAGGAAGCACTATGGGCGCAGCGTCAA
TGACGCTGACGGTACAGGCCAGACAATTATTGTCTGGTATAGTGCAGCAGCAGAACAATTTGCTGAGGGC
TATTGAGGCGCAACAGCATCTGTTGCAACTCACAGTCTGGGGCATCAAGCAGCTCCAGGCAAGAATCCTG
GCTGTGGAAAGATACCTAAAGGATCAACAGCTCCTGGGGATTTGGGGTTGCTCTGGAAAACTCATTTGCA
CCACTGCTGTGCCTTGGAATGCTAGTTGGAGTAATAAATCTCTGGAACAGATTTGGAATCACACGACCTG
GATGGAGTGGGACAGAGAAATTAACAATTACACAAGCTTAATACACTCCTTAATTGAAGAATCGCAAAAC
CAGCAAGAAAAGAATGAACAAGAATTATTGGAATTAGATAAATGGGCAAGTTTGTGGAATTGGTTTAACA
TAACAAATTGGCTGTGGTATATAAAATTATTCATAATGATAGTAGGAGGCTTGGTAGGTTTAAGAATAGT
TTTTGCTGTACTTTCTATAGTGAATAGAGTTAGGCAGGGATATTCACCATTATCGTTTCAGACCCACCTC
CCAACCCCGAGGGGACCCGACAGGCCCGAAGGAATAGAAGAAGAAGGTGGAGAGAGAGACAGAGACAGAT
CCATTCGATTAGTGAACGGATCGGCACTGCGTGCGCCAATTCTGCAGACAAATGGCAGTATTCATCCACA
ATTTTAAAAGAAAAGGGGGGATTGGGGGGTACAGTGCAGGGGAAAGAATAGTAGACATAATAGCAACAGA
CATACAAACTAAAGAATTACAAAAACAAATTACAAAAATTCAAAATTTTCGGGTTTATTACAGGGACAGC
AGAGATCCAGTTTGGTTAATTAAGGTACCGAGGGCCTATTTCCCATGATTCCTTCATATTTGCATATACG
ATACAAGGCTGTTAGAGAGATAATTAGAATTAATTTGACTGTAAACACAAAGATATTAGTACAAAATACG
TGACGTAGAAAGTAATAATTTCTTGGGTAGTTTGCAGTTTTAAAATTATGTTTTAAAATGGACTATCATA
TGCTTACCGTAACTTGAAAGTATTTCGATTTCTTGGCTTTATATATCTTGTGGAAAGGACGAAACACCGG
AACAGGTCGAACATGAACTGTTTTAGAGCTAGAAATAGCAAGTTAAAATAAGGCTAGTCCGTTATCAACT
TGAAAAAGTGGCACCGAGTCGGTGCTTTTTTGAATTCGCTAGCTAGGTCTTGAAAGGAGTGGGAATTGGC
TCCGGTGCCCGTCAGTGGGCAGAGCGCACATCGCCCACAGTCCCCGAGAAGTTGGGGGGAGGGGTCGGCA
ATTGATCCGGTGCCTAGAGAAGGTGGCGCGGGGTAAACTGGGAAAGTGATGTCGTGTACTGGCTCCGCCT
TTTTCCCGAGGGTGGGGGAGAACCGTATATAAGTGCAGTAGTCGCCGTGAACGTTCTTTTTCGCAACGGG
TTTGCCGCCAGAACACAGGACCGGTTCTAGAGCGCTGCCACCATGGACAAGAAGTACAGCATCGGCCTGG
ACATCGGCACCAACTCTGTGGGCTGGGCCGTGATCACCGACGAGTACAAGGTGCCCAGCAAGAAATTCAA
GGTGCTGGGCAACACCGACCGGCACAGCATCAAGAAGAACCTGATCGGAGCCCTGCTGTTCGACAGCGGC
GAAACAGCCGAGGCCACCCGGCTGAAGAGAACCGCCAGAAGAAGATACACCAGACGGAAGAACCGGATCT
GCTATCTGCAAGAGATCTTCAGCAACGAGATGGCCAAGGTGGACGACAGCTTCTTCCACAGACTGGAAGA
GTCCTTCCTGGTGGAAGAGGATAAGAAGCACGAGCGGCACCCCATCTTCGGCAACATCGTGGACGAGGTG
GCCTACCACGAGAAGTACCCCACCATCTACCACCTGAGAAAGAAACTGGTGGACAGCACCGACAAGGCCG
ACCTGCGGCTGATCTATCTGGCCCTGGCCCACATGATCAAGTTCCGGGGCCACTTCCTGATCGAGGGCGA
CCTGAACCCCGACAACAGCGACGTGGACAAGCTGTTCATCCAGCTGGTGCAGACCTACAACCAGCTGTTC
GAGGAAAACCCCATCAACGCCAGCGGCGTGGACGCCAAGGCCATCCTGTCTGCCAGACTGAGCAAGAGCA
GACGGCTGGAAAATCTGATCGCCCAGCTGCCCGGCGAGAAGAAGAATGGCCTGTTCGGAAACCTGATTGC
CCTGAGCCTGGGCCTGACCCCCAACTTCAAGAGCAACTTCGACCTGGCCGAGGATGCCAAACTGCAGCTG
AGCAAGGACACCTACGACGACGACCTGGACAACCTGCTGGCCCAGATCGGCGACCAGTACGCCGACCTGT
TTCTGGCCGCCAAGAACCTGTCCGACGCCATCCTGCTGAGCGACATCCTGAGAGTGAACACCGAGATCAC
CAAGGCCCCCCTGAGCGCCTCTATGATCAAGAGATACGACGAGCACCACCAGGACCTGACCCTGCTGAAA
GCTCTCGTGCGGCAGCAGCTGCCTGAGAAGTACAAAGAGATTTTCTTCGACCAGAGCAAGAACGGCTACG
CCGGCTACATTGACGGCGGAGCCAGCCAGGAAGAGTTCTACAAGTTCATCAAGCCCATCCTGGAAAAGAT
GGACGGCACCGAGGAACTGCTCGTGAAGCTGAACAGAGAGGACCTGCTGCGGAAGCAGCGGACCTTCGAC
AACGGCAGCATCCCCCACCAGATCCACCTGGGAGAGCTGCACGCCATTCTGCGGCGGCAGGAAGATTTTT
ACCCATTCCTGAAGGACAACCGGGAAAAGATCGAGAAGATCCTGACCTTCCGCATCCCCTACTACGTGGG
CCCTCTGGCCAGGGGAAACAGCAGATTCGCCTGGATGACCAGAAAGAGCGAGGAAACCATCACCCCCTGG
AACTTCGAGGAAGTGGTGGACAAGGGCGCTTCCGCCCAGAGCTTCATCGAGCGGATGACCAACTTCGATA
AGAACCTGCCCAACGAGAAGGTGCTGCCCAAGCACAGCCTGCTGTACGAGTACTTCACCGTGTATAACGA
GCTGACCAAAGTGAAATACGTGACCGAGGGAATGAGAAAGCCCGCCTTCCTGAGCGGCGAGCAGAAAAAG
GCCATCGTGGACCTGCTGTTCAAGACCAACCGGAAAGTGACCGTGAAGCAGCTGAAAGAGGACTACTTCA
AGAAAATCGAGTGCTTCGACTCCGTGGAAATCTCCGGCGTGGAAGATCGGTTCAACGCCTCCCTGGGCAC
ATACCACGATCTGCTGAAAATTATCAAGGACAAGGACTTCCTGGACAATGAGGAAAACGAGGACATTCTG
GAAGATATCGTGCTGACCCTGACACTGTTTGAGGACAGAGAGATGATCGAGGAACGGCTGAAAACCTATG
CCCACCTGTTCGACGACAAAGTGATGAAGCAGCTGAAGCGGCGGAGATACACCGGCTGGGGCAGGCTGAG
CCGGAAGCTGATCAACGGCATCCGGGACAAGCAGTCCGGCAAGACAATCCTGGATTTCCTGAAGTCCGAC
GGCTTCGCCAACAGAAACTTCATGCAGCTGATCCACGACGACAGCCTGACCTTTAAAGAGGACATCCAGA
AAGCCCAGGTGTCCGGCCAGGGCGATAGCCTGCACGAGCACATTGCCAATCTGGCCGGCAGCCCCGCCAT
TAAGAAGGGCATCCTGCAGACAGTGAAGGTGGTGGACGAGCTCGTGAAAGTGATGGGCCGGCACAAGCCC
GAGAACATCGTGATCGAAATGGCCAGAGAGAACCAGACCACCCAGAAGGGACAGAAGAACAGCCGCGAGA
GAATGAAGCGGATCGAAGAGGGCATCAAAGAGCTGGGCAGCCAGATCCTGAAAGAACACCCCGTGGAAAA
CACCCAGCTGCAGAACGAGAAGCTGTACCTGTACTACCTGCAGAATGGGCGGGATATGTACGTGGACCAG
GAACTGGACATCAACCGGCTGTCCGACTACGATGTGGACCATATCGTGCCTCAGAGCTTTCTGAAGGACG
ACTCCATCGACAACAAGGTGCTGACCAGAAGCGACAAGAACCGGGGCAAGAGCGACAACGTGCCCTCCGA
AGAGGTCGTGAAGAAGATGAAGAACTACTGGCGGCAGCTGCTGAACGCCAAGCTGATTACCCAGAGAAAG
TTCGACAATCTGACCAAGGCCGAGAGAGGCGGCCTGAGCGAACTGGATAAGGCCGGCTTCATCAAGAGAC
AGCTGGTGGAAACCCGGCAGATCACAAAGCACGTGGCACAGATCCTGGACTCCCGGATGAACACTAAGTA
CGACGAGAATGACAAGCTGATCCGGGAAGTGAAAGTGATCACCCTGAAGTCCAAGCTGGTGTCCGATTTC
CGGAAGGATTTCCAGTTTTACAAAGTGCGCGAGATCAACAACTACCACCACGCCCACGACGCCTACCTGA
ACGCCGTCGTGGGAACCGCCCTGATCAAAAAGTACCCTAAGCTGGAAAGCGAGTTCGTGTACGGCGACTA
CAAGGTGTACGACGTGCGGAAGATGATCGCCAAGAGCGAGCAGGAAATCGGCAAGGCTACCGCCAAGTAC
TTCTTCTACAGCAACATCATGAACTTTTTCAAGACCGAGATTACCCTGGCCAACGGCGAGATCCGGAAGC
GGCCTCTGATCGAGACAAACGGCGAAACCGGGGAGATCGTGTGGGATAAGGGCCGGGATTTTGCCACCGT
GCGGAAAGTGCTGAGCATGCCCCAAGTGAATATCGTGAAAAAGACCGAGGTGCAGACAGGCGGCTTCAGC
AAAGAGTCTATCCTGCCCAAGAGGAACAGCGATAAGCTGATCGCCAGAAAGAAGGACTGGGACCCTAAGA
AGTACGGCGGCTTCGACAGCCCCACCGTGGCCTATTCTGTGCTGGTGGTGGCCAAAGTGGAAAAGGGCAA
GTCCAAGAAACTGAAGAGTGTGAAAGAGCTGCTGGGGATCACCATCATGGAAAGAAGCAGCTTCGAGAAG
AATCCCATCGACTTTCTGGAAGCCAAGGGCTACAAAGAAGTGAAAAAGGACCTGATCATCAAGCTGCCTA
AGTACTCCCTGTTCGAGCTGGAAAACGGCCGGAAGAGAATGCTGGCCTCTGCCGGCGAACTGCAGAAGGG
AAACGAACTGGCCCTGCCCTCCAAATATGTGAACTTCCTGTACCTGGCCAGCCACTATGAGAAGCTGAAG
GGCTCCCCCGAGGATAATGAGCAGAAACAGCTGTTTGTGGAACAGCACAAGCACTACCTGGACGAGATCA
TCGAGCAGATCAGCGAGTTCTCCAAGAGAGTGATCCTGGCCGACGCTAATCTGGACAAAGTGCTGTCCGC
CTACAACAAGCACCGGGATAAGCCCATCAGAGAGCAGGCCGAGAATATCATCCACCTGTTTACCCTGACC
AATCTGGGAGCCCCTGCCGCCTTCAAGTACTTTGACACCACCATCGACCGGAAGAGGTACACCAGCACCA
AAGAGGTGCTGGACGCCACCCTGATCCACCAGAGCATCACCGGCCTGTACGAGACACGGATCGACCTGTC
TCAGCTGGGAGGCGACAAGCGACCTGCCGCCACAAAGAAGGCTGGACAGGCTAAGAAGAAGAAAGATTAC
AAAGACGATGACGATAAGGGCAGTGGAGAGGGCAGAGGAAGTCTGCTAACATGCGGTGACGTCGAGGAGA
ATCCTGGCCCAGTGAGCAAGGGCGAGGAGCTGTTCACCGGGGTGGTGCCCATCCTGGTCGAGCTGGACGG
CGACGTAAACGGCCACAAGTTCAGCGTGTCCGGCGAGGGCGAGGGCGATGCCACCTACGGCAAGCTGACC
CTGAAGTTCATCTGCACCACCGGCAAGCTGCCCGTGCCCTGGCCCACCCTCGTGACCACCCTGACCTACG
GCGTGCAGTGCTTCAGCCGCTACCCCGACCACATGAAGCAGCACGACTTCTTCAAGTCCGCCATGCCCGA
AGGCTACGTCCAGGAGCGCACCATCTTCTTCAAGGACGACGGCAACTACAAGACCCGCGCCGAGGTGAAG
TTCGAGGGCGACACCCTGGTGAACCGCATCGAGCTGAAGGGCATCGACTTCAAGGAGGACGGCAACATCC
TGGGGCACAAGCTGGAGTACAACTACAACAGCCACAACGTCTATATCATGGCCGACAAGCAGAAGAACGG
CATCAAGGTGAACTTCAAGATCCGCCACAACATCGAGGACGGCAGCGTGCAGCTCGCCGACCACTACCAG
CAGAACACCCCCATCGGCGACGGCCCCGTGCTGCTGCCCGACAACCACTACCTGAGCACCCAGTCCGCCC
TGAGCAAAGACCCCAACGAGAAGCGCGATCACATGGTCCTGCTGGAGTTCGTGACCGCCGCCGGGATCAC
TCTCGGCATGGACGAGCTGTACAAGGGATCCGGCGCAACAAACTTCTCTCTGCTGAAACAAGCCGGAGAT
GTCGAAGAGAATCCTGGACCGACCGAGTACAAGCCCACGGTGCGCCTCGCCACCCGCGACGACGTCCCCA
GGGCCGTACGCACCCTCGCCGCCGCGTTCGCCGACTACCCCGCCACGCGCCACACCGTCGATCCGGACCG
CCACATCGAGCGGGTCACCGAGCTGCAAGAACTCTTCCTCACGCGCGTCGGGCTCGACATCGGCAAGGTG
TGGGTCGCGGACGACGGCGCCGCGGTGGCGGTCTGGACCACGCCGGAGAGCGTCGAAGCGGGGGCGGTGT
TCGCCGAGATCGGCCCGCGCATGGCCGAGTTGAGCGGTTCCCGGCTGGCCGCGCAGCAACAGATGGAAGG
CCTCCTGGCGCCGCACCGGCCCAAGGAGCCCGCGTGGTTCCTGGCCACCGTCGGAGTCTCGCCCGACCAC
CAGGGCAAGGGTCTGGGCAGCGCCGTCGTGCTCCCCGGAGTGGAGGCGGCCGAGCGCGCCGGGGTGCCCG
CCTTCCTGGAGACCTCCGCGCCCCGCAACCTCCCCTTCTACGAGCGGCTCGGCTTCACCGTCACCGCCGA
CGTCGAGGTGCCCGAAGGACCGCGCACCTGGTGCATGACCCGCAAGCCCGGTGCCTGAACGCGTTAAGTC
GACAATCAACCTCTGGATTACAAAATTTGTGAAAGATTGACTGGTATTCTTAACTATGTTGCTCCTTTTA
CGCTATGTGGATACGCTGCTTTAATGCCTTTGTATCATGCTATTGCTTCCCGTATGGCTTTCATTTTCTC
CTCCTTGTATAAATCCTGGTTGCTGTCTCTTTATGAGGAGTTGTGGCCCGTTGTCAGGCAACGTGGCGTG
GTGTGCACTGTGTTTGCTGACGCAACCCCCACTGGTTGGGGCATTGCCACCACCTGTCAGCTCCTTTCCG
GGACTTTCGCTTTCCCCCTCCCTATTGCCACGGCGGAACTCATCGCCGCCTGCCTTGCCCGCTGCTGGAC
AGGGGCTCGGCTGTTGGGCACTGACAATTCCGTGGTGTTGTCGGGGAAATCATCGTCCTTTCCTTGGCTG
CTCGCCTGTGTTGCCACCTGGATTCTGCGCGGGACGTCCTTCTGCTACGTCCCTTCGGCCCTCAATCCAG
CGGACCTTCCTTCCCGCGGCCTGCTGCCGGCTCTGCGGCCTCTTCCGCGTCTTCGCCTTCGCCCTCAGAC
GAGTCGGATCTCCCTTTGGGCCGCCTCCCCGCGTCGACTTTAAGACCAATGACTTACAAGGCAGCTGTAG
ATCTTAGCCACTTTTTAAAAGAAAAGGGGGGACTGGAAGGGCTAATTCACTCCCAACGAAGACAAGATCT
GCTTTTTGCTTGTACTGGGTCTCTCTGGTTAGACCAGATCTGAGCCTGGGAGCTCTCTGGCTAACTAGGG
AACCCACTGCTTAAGCCTCAATAAAGCTTGCCTTGAGTGCTTCAAGTAGTGTGTGCCCGTCTGTTGTGTG
ACTCTGGTAACTAGAGATCCCTCAGACCCTTTTAGTCAGTGTGGAAAATCTCTAGCAGGGCCCGTTTAAA
CCCGCTGATCAGCCTCGACTGTGCCTTCTAGTTGCCAGCCATCTGTTGTTTGCCCCTCCCCCGTGCCTTC
CTTGACCCTGGAAGGTGCCACTCCCACTGTCCTTTCCTAATAAAATGAGGAAATTGCATCGCATTGTCTG
AGTAGGTGTCATTCTATTCTGGGGGGTGGGGTGGGGCAGGACAGCAAGGGGGAGGATTGGGAAGACAATA
GCAGGCATGCTGGGGATGCGGTGGGCTCTATGGCTTCTGAGGCGGAAAGAACCAGCTGGGGCTCTAGGGG
GTATCCCC
[124 nt withheld, positions 9459-9582]
C
[91 nt withheld, positions 9584-9674]
A
[49 nt withheld, positions 9676-9724]
CCTTTGACGTTGGAGTCCACGTTCTTT
[37 nt withheld, positions 9752-9788]
ACCCTATCTCGGTCTATTCTTTTGATTTATAAGGGATTTTGCCGATTTCGGCCTATTGGTTAAAAAATGA
GCTGATTTAACAAAAATTTAACGCGAATTAATTCTGTGGAATGTGTGTCAGTTAGGGTGTGGAAAGTCCC
CAGGCTCCCCAGCAGGCAGAAGTATGCAAAGCATGCATCTCAATTAGTCAGCAACCAGGTGTGGAAAGTC
CCCAGGCTCCCCAGCAGGCAGAAGTATGCAAAGCATGCATCTCAATTAGTCAGCAACCATAGTCCCGCCC
CTAACTCCGCCCATCCCGCCCCTAACTCCGCCCAGTTCCGCCCATTCTCCGCCCCATGGCTGACTAATTT
TTTTTATTTATGCAGAGGCCGAGGCCGCCTCTGCCTCTGAGCTATTCCAGAAGTAGTGAGGAGGCTTTTT
TGGAGGCCTAGGCTTTTGCAAAAAGCTCCCGGGAGCTTGTATATCCATTTTCGGATCTGATCAGCACGTG
TTGACAATTAATCATCGGCATAGTATATCGGCATAGTATAATACGACAAGGTGAGGAACTAAACCATGGC
CAAGTTGACCAGTGCCGTTCCGGTGCTCACCGCGCGCGACGTCGCCGGAGCGGTCGAGTTCTGGACCGAC
CGGCTCGGGTTCTCCCGGGACTTCGTGGAGGACGACTTCGCCGGTGTGGTCCGGGACGACGTGACCCTGT
TCATCAGCGCGGTCCAGGACCAGGTGGTGCCGGACAACACCCTGGCCTGGGTGTGGGTGCGCGGCCTGGA
CGAGCTGTACGCCGAGTGGTCGGAGGTCGTGTCCACGAACTTCCGGGACGCCTCCGGGCCGGCCATGACC
GAGATCGGCGAGCAGCCGTGGGGGCGGGAGTTCGCCCTGCGCGACCCGGCCGGCAACTGCGTGCACTTCG
TGGCCGAGGAGCAGGACTGACACGTGCTACGAGATTTCGATTCCACCGCCGCCTTCTATGAAAGGTTGGG
CTTCGGAATCGTTTTCCGGGACGCCGGCTGGATGATCCTCCAGCGCGGGGATCTCATGCTGGAGTTCTTC
GCCCACCCCAACTTGTTTATTGCAGCTTATAATGGTTACAAATAAAGCAATAGCATCACAAATTTCACAA
ATAAAGCATTTTTTTCACTGCATTCTAGTTGTGGTTTGTCCAAACTCATCAATGTATCTTATCATGTCTG
TATACCGTCGACCTCTAGCTAGAGCTTGGCGTAATCATGGTCATAGCTGTTTCCTGTGTGAAATTGTTAT
CCGCTCACAATTCCACACAACATACGAGCCGGAAGCATAAAGTGTAAAGCCTGGGGTGCCTAATGAGTGA
GCTAACTCACATTAATTGCGTTGCGCTCACTGCCCGCTTTCCAGTCGGGAAACCTGTCGTGCCAGCTGCA
TTAATGAATCGGCCAACGCGCGGGGAGAGGCGGTTTGCGTATTGGGCGCTCTTCCGCTTCCTCGCTCACT
GACTCGCTGCGCTCGGTCGTTCGGCTGCGGCGAGCGGTATCAGCTCACTCAAAGGCGGTAATACGGTTAT
CCACAGAATCAGGGGATAACGCAGGAAAGAACATGTGAGCAAAAGGCCAGCAAAAGGCCAGGAACCGTAA
AAAGGCCGCGTTGCTGGCGTTTTTCCATAGGCTCCGCCCCCCTGACGAGCATCACAAAAATCGACGCTCA
AGTCAGAGGTGGCGAAACCCGACAGGACTATAAAGATACCAGGCGTTTCCCCCTGGAAGCTCCCTCGTGC
GCTCTCCTGTTCCGACCCTGCCGCTTACCGGATACCTGTCCGCCTTTCTCCCTTCGGGAAGCGTGGCGCT
TTCTCATAGCTCACGCTGTAGGTATCTCAGTTCGGTGTAGGTCGTTCGCTCCAAGCTGGGCTGTGTGCAC
GAACCCCCCGTTCAGCCCGACCGCTGCGCCTTATCCGGTAACTATCGTCTTGAGTCCAACCCGGTAAGAC
ACGACTTATCGCCACTGGCAGCAGCCACTGGTAACAGGATTAGCAGAGCGAGGTATGTAGGCGGTGCTAC
AGAGTTCTTGAAGTGGTGGCCTAACTACGGCTACACTAGAAGAACAGTATTTGGTATCTGCGCTCTGCTG
AAGCCAGTTACCTTCGGAAAAAGAGTTGGTAGCTCTTGATCCGGCAAACAAACCACCGCTGGTAGCGGTG
GTTTTTTTGTTTGCAAGCAGCAGATTACGCGCAGAAAAAAAGGATCTCAAGAAGATCCTTTGATCTTTTC
TACGGGGTCTGACGCTCAGTGGAACGAAAACTCACGTTAAGGGATTTTGGTCATGAGATTATCAAAAAGG
ATCTTCACCTAGATCCTTTTAAATTAAAAATGAAGTTTTAAATCAATCTAAAGTATATATGAGTAAACTT
GGTCTGACAGTTACCAATGCTTAATCAGTGAGGCACCTATCTCAGCGATCTGTCTATTTCGTTCATCCAT
AGTTGCCTGACTCCCCGTCGTGTAGATAACTACGATACGGGAGGGCTTACCATCTGGCCCCAGTGCTGCA
ATGATACCGCGAGACCCACGCTCACCGGCTCCAGATTTATCAGCAATAAACCAGCCAGCCGGAAGGGCCG
AGCGCAGAAGTGGTCCTGCAACTTTATCCGCCTCCATCCAGTCTATTAATTGTTGCCGGGAAGCTAGAGT
AAGTAGTTCGCCAGTTAATAGTTTGCGCAACGTTGTTGCCATTGCTACAGGCATCGTGGTGTCACGCTCG
TCGTTTGGTATGGCTTCATTCAGCTCCGGTTCCCAACGATCAAGGCGAGTTACATGATCCCCCATGTTGT
GCAAAAAAGCGGTTAGCTCCTTCGGTCCTCCGATCGTTGTCAGAAGTAAGTTGGCCGCAGTGTTATCACT
CATGGTTATGGCAGCACTGCATAATTCTCTTACTGTCATGCCATCCGTAAGATGCTTTTCTGTGACTGGT
GAGTACTCAACCAAGTCATTCTGAGAATAGTGTATGCGGCGACCGAGTTGCTCTTGCCCGGCGTCAATAC
GGGATAATACCGCGCCACATAGCAGAACTTTAAAAGTGCTCATCATTGGAAAACGTTCTTCGGGGCGAAA
ACTCTCAAGGATCTTACCGCTGTTGAGATCCAGTTCGATGTAACCCACTCGTGCACCCAACTGATCTTCA
GCATCTTTTACTTTCACCAGCGTTTCTGGGTGAGCAAAAACAGGAAGGCAAAATGCCGCAAAAAAGGGAA
TAAGGGCGACACGGAAATGTTGAATACTCATACTCTTCCTTTTTCAATATTATTGAAGCATTTATCAGGG
TTATTGTCTCATGAGCGGATACATATTTGAATGTATTTAGAAAAATAAACAAATAGGGGTTCCGCGCACA
TTTCCCCGAAAAGTGCCACCTGACGTCGACGGATCGGGAGATCTCCCGATCCCCTATGGTGCACTCTCAG
TACAATCTGCTCTGATGCCGCATAGTTAAGCCAGTATCTGCTCCCTGCTTGTGTGTTGGAGGTCGCTGAG
TAGTGCGCGAGCAAAATTTAAGCTACAACAAGGCAAGGCTTGACCGACAATTGCATGAAGAATCTGCTTA
GGGTTAGGCGTTTTGCGCTGCTTCGCGATGTACGGGCCAGATATACGCGTTGACATTGATTATTGACTAG
TTATTAATAGTAATCAATTACGGGGTCATTAGTTCATAGCCCATATATGGAGTTCCGCGTTACATAACTT
ACGGTAAATGGCCCGCCTGGCTGACCGCCCAACGACCCCCGCCCATTGACGTCAATAATGACGTATGTTC
CCATAGTAACGCCAATAGGGACTTTCCATTGACGTCAATGGGTGGAGTATTTACGGTAAACTGCCCACTT
GGCAGTACATCAAGTGTATCATATGCCAAGTACGCCCCCTATTGACGTCAATGACGGTAAATGGCCCGCC
TGGCATTATGCCCAGTACATGACCTTATGGGACTTTCCTACTTGGCAGTACATCTACGTATTAGTCATCG
CTATTACCATGG
